>Addgene plasmid #55966 | mPlum-ER-3 | depositor partial sequence | sequence record 86871 | insert sequence
AGATCCGCTAGCATGCTGCTATCCGTGCCGTTGCTGCTCGGCCTCCTCGGCCTGGCCGTCGCCGACCGGT
CGATGGTGAGCAAGGGCGAGGAGGTCATCAAGGAGTTCATGCGCTTCAAGGAGCACATGGAGGGCTCCGT
GAACGGCCACGAGTTCGAGATCGAGGGCGAGGGCGAGGGCCGCCCCTACGAGGGCACCCAGACCGCCAGG
CTGAAGGTGACCAAGGGTGGCCCCCTGCCCTTCGCCTGGGACATCCTGTCCCCTCAGATCATGTACGGCT
CCAAGGCCTACGTGAAGCACCCCGCCGACATCCCCGACTACTTGAAGCTGTCCTTCCCCGAGGGCTTCAA
GTGGGAGCGCGTGATGAACTTCGAGGACGGCGGCGTGGTGACCGTGACCCAGGACTCCTCCCTGCAGGAC
GGCGAGTTCATCTACAAGGTGAAGGTGCGCGGCACCAACTTCCCCTCCGACGGCCCCGTAATGCAGAAGA
AGACCATGGGCTGGGAGGCCTCCTCCGAGCGGATGTACCCCGAGGACGGCGCCCTGAAGGGCGAGATGAA
GATGAGGCTGAGGCTGAAGGACGGCGGCCACTACGACGCCGAGGTCAAGACCACCTACATGGCCAAGAAG
CCCGTGCAGCTGCCCGGCGCCTACAAGACCGACATCAAGCTGGACATCACCTCCCACAACGAGGACTACA
CCATCGTGGAACAGTACGAGCGCGCCGAGGGCCGCCACTCCACCGGCGCCAAGGACGAGCTGTAAGAATT
CTGCAGTCGACGGTACCGCGGGCCCGGGAT
