>Addgene plasmid #55966 | mPlum-ER-3 | addgene partial sequence | sequence record 154552 | CMV-F 5'-CGCAAATGGGCGGTAGGCGTG-3'
GCTGGTTTAGTGAACCGTCAGATCCGCTAGCATGCTGCTATCCGTGCCGTTGCTGCTCGGCCTCCTCGGC
CTGGCCGTCGCCGACCGGTCGATGGTGAGCAAGGGCGAGGAGGTCATCAAGGAGTTCATGCGCTTCAAGG
AGCACATGGAGGGCTCCGTGAACGGCCACGAGTTCGAGATCGAGGGCGAGGGCGAGGGCCGCCCCTACGA
GGGCACCCAGACCGCCAGGCTGAAGGTGACCAAGGGTGGCCCCCTGCCCTTCGCCTGGGACATCCTGTCC
CCTCAGATCATGTACGGCTCCAAGGCCTACGTGAAGCACCCCGCCGACATCCCCGACTACTTGAAGCTGT
CCTTCCCCGAGGGCTTCAAGTGGGAGCGCGTGATGAACTTCGAGGACGGCGGCGTGGTGACCGTGACCCA
GGACTCCTCCCTGCAGGACGGCGAGTTCATCTACAAGGTGAAGGTGCGCGGCACCAACTTCCCCTCCGAC
GGCCCCGTAATGCAGAAGAAGACCATGGGCTGGGAGGCCTCCTCCGAGCGGATGTACCCCGAGGACGGCG
CCCTGAAGGGCGAGATGAAGATGAGGCTGAGGCTGAAGGACGGCGGCCACTACGACGCCGAGGTCAAGAC
CACCTACATGGCCAAGAAGCCCGTGCAGCTGCCCGGCGCCTACAAGACCGACATCAAGCTGGACATCACC
TCCCACAACGAGGACTACACCATCGTGGAACAGTACGAGCGCGCCGAGGGCCGCCACTCCACCGGCGCCA
AGGACGAGCTGTAAGAATTCTGCAGTCGACGGTACCGCGGGCCCGGGATCCACCGGATCTAGATAA
