[The description below was written by a language model from this plasmid's Addgene catalogue record.]
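Description:
mPlum-ER-3 is a mammalian expression plasmid built on an mPlum fluorescent-protein backbone of about 4.75 kb (size without the insert). It is designed to label the endoplasmic reticulum with a far-red fluorescent marker. It is propagated in E. coli as a high-copy plasmid under kanamycin selection. It also carries a neomycin resistance marker, so transfected mammalian cells can be selected with G418, for example when making stable lines. The record gives no feature table, so the origin of replication and the promoter driving the resistance cassette are not stated. The use of an SV40 polyA reverse sequencing primer suggests an SV40 polyadenylation signal downstream of the coding region.

The insert comes from human calreticulin (CALR), an abundant ER-resident chaperone. The record describes it as the ER signal peptide rather than the full-length protein. This targeting sequence is fused to mPlum and expressed from the strong constitutive CMV promoter. A signal peptide directs the nascent fusion into the ER lumen through the secretory translocation machinery, so the fluorescent protein should mark the ER network. The record does not say on which side of mPlum the signal peptide sits, and it does not mention a separate ER-retention motif such as KDEL. The cloning method is listed as unknown.

mPlum is recorded with excitation at 590 nm and emission at 649 nm. The construct is therefore suited to live- or fixed-cell imaging of ER morphology and dynamics. Its far-red emission also makes it useful as an organelle reference in multicolour experiments alongside green, yellow or orange reporters.
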