Addgene plasmid #55966: mPlum-ER-3
Purpose: Localization: Endoplasmic Reticulum, Excitation: 590, Emission: 649
Depositing lab: Michael Davidson. Depositing organization: Florida State University, Tallahassee.
Backbone
  Vector backbone: mPlum
  Backbone size w/o insert (bp): 4750
  Vector type: Mammalian Expression
  Selectable markers: Neomycin (select with G418)
Growth in bacteria
  Bacterial resistance: Kanamycin, 50 μg/mL
  Growth temperature: 37°C
  Growth strain: DH5alpha
  Copy number: High Copy
Gene/Insert
  Gene/Insert name: ER (alt name: NM_004343.3)
  Species: H. sapiens (human)
  Mutation: ER Signal Peptide
  Entrez Gene: CALR (a.k.a. CALR1, CRT, HEL-S-99n, RO, SSA, cC1qR)
  Promoter: CMV
  Tag / fusion protein: mPlum
  Cloning method: Unknown
  Sequencing primers: 5′ CMV-F; 3′ SV40pA-R
Terms and licenses: Academic/Nonprofit Terms; Industry Terms: Not Available to Industry
Depositor comments: . Excitation = 590; Emission = 649
How to cite: mPlum-ER-3 was a gift from Michael Davidson (Addgene plasmid # 55966 ; http://n2t.net/addgene:55966 ; RRID:Addgene_55966)
